>Addgene plasmid #228339 | pMT2080 | addgene full sequence | sequence record 458294 | Addgene NGS Result
GACGAAAGGGCCTCGTGATACGCCTATTTTTATAGGTTAATGTCATGATAATAATGGTTTCTTAGACGTC
AGGTGGCACTTTTCGGGGAAATGTGCGCGGAACCCCTATTTGTTTATTTTTCTAAATACATTCAAATATG
TATCCGCTCATGAGACAATAACCCTGATAAATGCTTCAATAATATTGAAAAAGGAAGAGTATGAGTATTC
AACATTTCCGTGTCGCCCTTATTCCCTTTTTTGCGGCATTTTGCCTTCCTGTTTTTGCTCACCCAGAAAC
GCTGGTGAAAGTAAAAGATGCTGAAGATCAGTTGGGTGCACGAGTGGGTTACATCGAACTGGATCTCAAC
AGCGGTAAGATCCTTGAGAGTTTTCGCCCCGAAGAACGTTTTCCAATGATGAGCACTTTTAAAGTTCTGC
TATGTGGCGCGGTATTATCCCGTATTGACGCCGGGCAAGAGCAACTCGGTCGCCGCATACACTATTCTCA
GAATGACTTGGTTGAGTACTCACCAGTCACAGAAAAGCATCTTACGGATGGCATGACAGTAAGAGAATTA
TGCAGTGCTGCCATAACCATGAGTGATAACACTGCGGCCAACTTACTTCTGACAACGATCGGAGGACCGA
AGGAGCTAACCGCTTTTTTGCACAACATGGGGGATCATGTAACTCGCCTTGATCGTTGGGAACCGGAGCT
GAATGAAGCCATACCAAACGACGAGCGTGACACCACGATGCCTGTAGCAATGGCAACAACGTTGCGCAAA
CTATTAACTGGCGAACTACTTACTCTAGCTTCCCGGCAACAATTAATAGACTGGATGGAGGCGGATAAAG
TTGCAGGACCACTTCTGCGCTCGGCCCTTCCGGCTGGCTGGTTTATTGCTGATAAATCTGGAGCCGGTGA
GCGTGGGTCTCGCGGTATCATTGCAGCACTGGGGCCAGATGGTAAGCCCTCCCGTATCGTAGTTATCTAC
ACGACGGGGAGTCAGGCAACTATGGATGAACGAAATAGACAGATCGCTGAGATAGGTGCCTCACTGATTA
AGCATTGGTAACTGTCAGACCAAGTTTACTCATATATACTTTAGATTGATTTAAAACTTCATTTTTAATT
TAAAAGGATCTAGGTGAAGATCCTTTTTGATAATCTCATGACCAAAATCCCTTAACGTGAGTTTTCGTTC
CACTGAGCGTCAGACCCCGTAGAAAAGATCAAAGGATCTTCTTGAGATCCTTTTTTTCTGCGCGTAATCT
GCTGCTTGCAAACAAAAAAACCACCGCTACCAGCGGTGGTTTGTTTGCCGGATCAAGAGCTACCAACTCT
TTTTCCGAAGGTAACTGGCTTCAGCAGAGCGCAGATACCAAATACTGTTCTTCTAGTGTAGCCGTAGTTA
GGCCACCACTTCAAGAACTCTGTAGCACCGCCTACATACCTCGCTCTGCTAATCCTGTTACCAGTGGCTG
CTGCCAGTGGCGATAAGTCGTGTCTTACCGGGTTGGACTCAAGACGATAGTTACCGGATAAGGCGCAGCG
GTCGGGCTGAACGGGGGGTTCGTGCACACAGCCCAGCTTGGAGCGAACGACCTACACCGAACTGAGATAC
CTACAGCGTGAGCTATGAGAAAGCGCCACGCTTCCCGAAGGGAGAAAGGCGGACAGGTATCCGGTAAGCG
GCAGGGTCGGAACAGGAGAGCGCACGAGGGAGCTTCCAGGGGGAAACGCCTGGTATCTTTATAGTCCTGT
CGGGTTTCGCCACCTCTGACTTGAGCGTCGATTTTTGTGATGCTCGTCAGGGGGGCGGAGCCTATGGAAA
AACGCCAGCAACGCGGCCTTTTTACGGTTCCTGGCCTTTTGCTGGCCTTTTGCTCACATGTTCTTTCCTG
CGTTATCCCCTGATTCTGTGGATAACCGTATTACCGCCTTTGAGTGAGCTGATACCGCTCGCCGCAGCCG
AACGACCGAGCGCAGCGAGTCAGTGAGCGAGGAAGCGGAAGAGCGCCCAATACGCAAACCGCCTCTCCCC
GCGCGTTGGCCGATTCATTAATGCAGCTGGCACGACAGGTTTCCCGACTGGAAAGCGGGCAGTGAGCGCA
ACGCAATTAATGTGAGTTAGCTCACTCATTAGGCACCCCAGGCTTTACACTTTATGCTTCCGGCTCGTAT
GTTGTGTGGAATTGTGAGCGGATAACAATTTCACACAGGAAACAGCTATGACCATGATTACGCCGCTAGC
CATGGTTGTGCGACAGATTCACTGTGAAAGACTGTTCATTATACCCACGTTTCACTGGGAGATGTAAGCC
TTAGGTGTTTTACCCTGATTAGATAATACAATAACCAACAGAAATACGAGAATCTAAACTAATTTCGATG
ATTCATTTTTCTTTTTACCGCGCTGCCTCTTTTGGCAATTCTTTCACCTATATTCTACCTTCTCTTTCCT
TTTGTTCTAAACTTATTACCAGCTATCTATGTCGAATCAAGAAGAAGGACTTAAACTGTGGGGTGGCAGG
TTTACTGGGGCTACTGACCCCTTGATGGATTTGTATAACGCTTCCTTACCTTACGACAAGAAAATGTACA
AGGTGGATTTAGAAGGAACAAAAGTTTACACTGAGGGCCTGGAGAAAATTAATTTGCTAACTAAAGACGA
ACTAAGTGAGATTCATCGTGGTCTCAAATTGATTGAAGCAGAGTGGGCAGAAGGGAAGTTTGTTGAGAAG
CCAGGGGATGAGGATATTCACACTGCTAATGAACGTCGCTTGGGTGAGTTGATTGGTCGTGGAATCTCTG
GTAAGGTTCATACCGGAAGGTCTAGAAATGATCAAGTTGCCACTGATATGCGGTTGTATGTCAGAGACAA
TCTAACTCAGTTGGCTGACTATCTGAAGCAGTTCATTCAAGTAATCATCAAGAGAGCTGAACAGGAAATA
GACGTCTTGATGCCCGGTTATACTCACTTGCAAAGAGCTCAACCAATCAGATGGTCTCACTGGTTGAGCA
TGTATGCTACCTATTTCACTGAAGATTATGAGAGACTGAATCAAATCGTTAAAAGGTTGAACAAATCCCC
ATTGGGAGCTGGAGCTTTGGCTGGTCATCCTTATGGAATTGATCGTGAATACATTGCTGAGAGATTAGGG
TTTGATTCTGTTATTGGTAATTCTTTGGCCGCTGTTTCAGACAGAGATTTTGTAGTCGAAACCATGTTCT
GGTCTTCGTTGTTTATGAATCATATTTCTCGATTCTCAGAAGATTTGATCATTTACTCCACTGGAGAGTT
TGGATTTATCAAGTTGGCAGATGCTTATTCTACTGGATCTTCTCTGATGCCTCAAAAAAAAAACCCAGAC
TCTTTGGAGTTATTGAGGGGTAAATCTGGTAGATGTTTTGGGGCCTTGGCTGGTTTCCTCATGTCTATTA
AGTCCATTCCGTCAACCTATAACAAAGATATGCAAGAGGATAAGGAGCCTTTATTTGATACTCTAATCAC
TGTAGAGCACTCGATTTTGATAGCATCCGGTGTAGTTTCTACCTTGAACATTGATGCCGAACGAATGAAG
AATGCTCTAACTATGGATATGCTGGCTACAGATCTTGCCGACTATTTAGTTAGAAGGGGAGTTCCATTCA
GAGAAACTCACCACATTTCTGGTGAATGTGTCAGACAAGCCGAGGAGTTGAACCTTTCTGGTATTGATCA
GTTGTCCCTCGAACAATTGAAATCCATTGACTCCCGTTTTGAGGCTGATGTGGCTTCAACGTTTGACTTT
GAAGCCAGTGTTGAAAAAAGAACTGCCACCGGAGGAACTTCTAAGACTGCTGTTTTAAAGCAATTGGATG
CACTGAATGAAAAGCTAGAGTCTTGACTGCAGGTCGACCTATTACGCCAGCGGATCCCGACTCACTATAG
GGCGAATTGGGTACCGGGCCCCCCCTCGAGTTTACTCCCTATCAGTGATAGAGAACGTATGTCGAGTTTA
TCCCTATCAGTGATAGAGAACGTATGTCGAGTTTACTCCCTATCAGTGATAGAGAACGTATGTGGATGAT
AATGCTATCGATAGCAATATATAAACAGAAGGAAGCTGCCCTGTCTTAAACCTTTTTTTTTATCATCATT
ATTAGCTTACTTTCATAATTGCGACTGGTTCCAATTGACAAGCTTTTGATTTTAACGACTTTTAACGACA
ACTTGAGAAGATCAAAAAACAACTAATTATTCGAAACGACTAGTATGGTTTCTAAGGGTGAAGAGTTGTT
CACTGGTGTTGTTCCAATCTTGGTTGAGTTGGACGGTGACGTTAACGGACACAAGTTCTCTGTTTCTGGT
GAAGGTGAGGGTGACGCTACTTACGGAAAGTTGACTTTGAAGTTCATCTGTACTACTGGTAAGTTGCCAG
TTCCATGGCCAACTTTGGTTACTACTTTGACTTACGGTGTTCAGTGTTTCTCCAGATACCCAGACCACAT
GAAGCAGCACGATTTCTTCAAGTCTGCTATGCCAGAGGGTTACGTTCAAGAGAGAACTATCTTCTTCAAG
GACGACGGTAACTACAAGACTAGAGCTGAGGTTAAGTTCGAGGGTGACACATTGGTTAACAGAATCGAGT
TGAAGGGTATCGACTTCAAAGAGGACGGAAACATCTTGGGTCACAAGTTGGAGTACAACTACAACTCCCA
CAACGTTTACATCATGGCTGACAAGCAGAAGAACGGTATCAAGGTTAACTTCAAGATCAGACACAACATC
GAGGACGGTTCCGTTCAATTGGCTGACCACTACCAACAGAACACTCCAATTGGTGACGGTCCAGTTTTGT
TGCCAGACAACCACTACTTGTCCACTCAATCCGCTTTGTCCAAGGACCCAAACGAGAAGAGAGATCACAT
GGTTTTGTTGGAGTTCGTTACTGCTGCTGGTATCACTTTGGGTATGGACGAGTTGTACAAGTAACTCGAG
CCTTAGACATGACTGTTCCTCAGTTCAAGTTGGGCACTTACGAGAAGACCGGTCTTGCTAGATTCTAATC
AAGAGGATGTCAGAATGCCATTTGCCTGAGAGATGCAGGCTTCATTTTTGATACTTTTTTATTTGTAACC
TATATAGTATAGGATTTTTTTTGTCATTTTGTTTCTTCTCGTACGAGCTTGCTCCTGATCAGCCTATCTC
GCAGCTGATGAATATCTTGTGGTAGGGGTTTGGGAAAATCATTCGAGTTTGATGTTTTTCTTGGTATTTC
CCACTCCTCTTCAGAGTACAGAAGATTAAGTGAGACGTTCGTTTGTGCAAGCTTAGATCCCCGGGTACCG
AGCTCGAATTCGCCGTACCACTTCAAAACACCCAAGCACAGCATACTAAATTTCCCCTCTTTCTTCCTCT
AGGGTGTCGTTAATTACCCGTACTAAAGGTTTGGAAAAGAAAAAAGAGACCGCCTCGTTTCTTTTTCTTC
GTCGAAAAAGGCAATAAAAATTTTTATCACGTTTCTTTTTCTTGAAAATTTTTTTTTTTGATTTTTTTCT
CTTTCGATGACCTCCCATTGATATTTAAGTTAATAAACGGTCTTCAATTTCTCAAGTTTCAGTTTCATTT
TTCTTGTTCTATTACAACTTTTTTTACTTCTTGCTCATTAGAAAGAAAGCATAGCAATCTAATCTAAGTT
TTAATTACAAAATGAAGAAGCCAGAGTTGACTGCTACTTCCGTTGAGAAGTTCTTGATCGAGAAGTTCGA
CTCCGTTTCCGACTTGATGCAATTGTCTGAAGGTGAAGAGTCCAGAGCTTTCTCCTTTGACGTTGGTGGT
AGAGGTTACGTTTTGAGAGTTAATTCCTGTGCTGACGGTTTCTACAAGGACAGATACGTTTACAGACACT
TCGCTTCCGCTGCTTTGCCAATTCCAGAGGTTTTGGACATTGGTGAGTTCTCCGAGTCCTTGACTTACTG
TATCTCCAGAAGAGCTCAGGGAGTTACATTGCAAGACTTGCCAGAAACTGAGTTGCCAGCTGTTTTGCAA
CCAGTTGCTGAAGCTATGGACGCTATTGCTGCTGCTGACTTGTCTCAAACTTCTGGTTTTGGTCCATTCG
GTCCACAGGGTATTGGTCAGTACACTACTTGGAGAGACTTCATCTGTGCTATCGCTGACCCACATGTTTA
CCACTGGCAAACTGTTATGGACGATACTGTTTCCGCTTCCGTTGCTCAGGCTTTGGACGAATTGATGTTG
TGGGCTGAAGATTGTCCTGAGGTTAGACATTTGGTTCACGCTGACTTCGGTTCCAACAACGTTTTGACTG
ACAACGGTAGAATCACTGCTGTTATCGACTGGTCCGAAGCTATGTTCGGTGACTCTCAATACGAGGTTGC
TAACATCTTCTTTTGGAGACCATGGTTGGCTTGTATGGAACAGCAGACTAGATACTTCGAGAGAAGACAC
CCAGAATTGGCTGGTTCCCCAAGATTGAGAGCTTACATGTTGAGAATCGGTTTGGACCAGTTGTACCAGT
CCTTGGTTGATGGTAACTTCGATGATGCTGCTTGGGCTCAAGGTAGATGTGACGCTATCGTTAGATCCGG
TGCTGGTACTGTTGGTAGAACTCAGATTGCTAGAAGATCCGCTGCTGTTTGGACTGACGGTTGTGTTGAA
GTTTTGGCTGACTCCGGTAACAGAAGACCATCCACTAGACCAAGAGCTAAAGAGGTTGGTAGAGTTTAAG
TATTAAGAACGTTATTTATATTTCAAATTTTTCTTTTTTTTCTCTACAGACGCTGTACGCATGTAACATT
ATACTGAAAACCTTGCTTGAGAAGGTTTTGGGACGCTCGAAGATCCAGCTGCATTAATGAATCGGCCAAC
GCGCGGGGAGAGGCGGTTTGCGTATTGGGCGCTCTTCCGCTTCCTCGGAATTCACTGGCCGTCGTTTTAC
AACGTCGTGACTGGGAAAACCCTGGCGTTACCCAACTTAATCGCCTTGCAGCACATCCCCCTTTCGCCAG
CTGGCGTAATAGCGAAGAGGCCCGCACCGATCGCCCTTCCCAACAGTTGCGCAGCCTGAATGGCGAATGG
CGCCTGATGCGGTATTTTCTCCTTACGCATCTGTGCGGTATTTCACACCGCATATGGTGCACTCTCAGTA
CAATCTGCTCTGATGCCGCATAGTTAAGCCAGCCCCGACACCCGCCAACACCCGCTGACGCGCCCTGACG
GGCTTGTCTGCTCCCGGCATCCGCTTACAGACAAGCTGTGACCGTCTCCGGGAGCTGCATGTGTCAGAGG
TTTTCACCGTCATCACCGAAACGCGCGA
Features (pLannotate 1.2.2; 22 found; start..end, strand, type, name):
     96..200     +  promoter       AmpR promoter: bla
    201..1061    +  CDS            AmpR: β-lactamase; bla; confers resistance to ampicillin, carbenicillin, and related antibiotics
   1232..1820    +  rep_origin     ori: high-copy-number ColE1/pMB1/pBR322/pUC origin of replication
   2003..2095    +  CDS            lacI (fragment): lac repressor; lacI; The lac repressor binds to the lac operator to inhibit transcription in E. coli. This inhibition can be relieved by adding lactose or isopropyl-β-D-thiogalactopyranoside (IPTG).
   2108..2129    +  protein_bind   CAP binding site: CAP binding activates transcription in the presence of cAMP. E. coli catabolite activator protein
   2144..2174    +  promoter       lac promoter: promoter for the E. coli lac operon
   2182..2198    +  protein_bind   lac operator: The lac repressor binds to the lac operator to inhibit transcription in E. coli. This inhibition can be relieved by adding lactose or isopropyl-β-D-thiogalactopyranoside (IPTG). lac repressor encoded by lacI
   2243..2311    +  CDS            DED81 (fragment): SYNC_SACPA - Protein inferred from homology: Swiss-Prot protein existence level 3. From Saccharomyces paradoxus (Yeast) (Saccharomyces douglasii).
   2503..3867    +  CDS            ARG4: ARLY_YEAST - Experimental evidence at protein level: Swiss-Prot protein existence level 1. From Saccharomyces cerevisiae (strain ATCC 204508 / S288c) (Baker's yeast).
   3946..4053    +  promoter       tight TRE promoter (fragment): Tet-responsive promoter PTight, consisting of seven tet operator sequences followed by the minimal CMV promoter
   4073..4238    +  promoter       AOX1 promoter (fragment): Pichia pastoris AOX1; inducible promoter, regulated by methanol
   4245..4961    +  CDS            EGFP: EGFP is a basic (constitutively fluorescent) green fluorescent protein published in 1996, derived from Aequorea victoria. It is reported to be a rapidly-maturing weak dimer with moderate acid sensitivity.
   4970..5035    +  CDS            AOX1 (fragment): ALOX1_KOMPC - Experimental evidence at protein level: Swiss-Prot protein existence level 1. Major isoform of alcohol oxidase, which catalyzes the oxidation of methanol to formaldehyde and hydrogen peroxide, the first step in the methanol utilization pathway of methylotrophic yeasts. From Komagataella phaffii (strain ATCC 76273 / CBS 7435 / CECT 11047 / NRRL Y-11430 / Wegner 21-1) (Yeast) (Pichia pastoris).
   5039..5285    +  terminator     AOX1 terminator: Pichia pastoris AOX1; transcription terminator for AOX1
   5306..5331    -  misc_feature   MCS (fragment): pUC18/19 multiple cloning site
   5330..5668    +  promoter       TEF1 promoter (fragment): S. cerevisiae TEF1; promoter for EF-1α
   5682..6704    +  CDS            hph: KHYB_ECOLX - Experimental evidence at protein level: Swiss-Prot protein existence level 1. The aminoglycoside phosphotransferases achieve inactivation of their antibiotic substrates by phosphorylation. Only phosphorylates hygromycin and closely related compounds such as demethyl analogs and destomycin. From Escherichia coli.
   6719..6832    +  terminator     CYC1 terminator (fragment): S. cerevisiae CYC1; transcription terminator for CYC1
   6835..6892    -  CDS            lacI (fragment): lac repressor; lacI; The lac repressor binds to the lac operator to inhibit transcription in E. coli. This inhibition can be relieved by adding lactose or isopropyl-β-D-thiogalactopyranoside (IPTG).
   6910..7067    +  CDS            lacZα (fragment): LacZα fragment of β-galactosidase; lacZ fragment
   7073..7172    -  misc_feature   bom (fragment): basis of mobility region from pBR322
   7274..1       -  CDS            rop (fragment) (across the origin): Rop protein, which maintains plasmids at low copy number; rop
