[The description below was written by a language model from this plasmid's Addgene catalogue record and pLannotate feature annotations shown in this document.]
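Description:
pMT2080 is a 7.3 kb yeast expression and synthetic biology plasmid built on the pUC19 backbone, designed to give doxycycline-regulatable expression of EGFP. In E. coli it is maintained at high copy through the ColE1/pUC-type origin and selected with ampicillin via the bla gene and its native promoter. Remnants of the pUC lac region (CAP site, lac promoter and operator, lacZα and MCS fragments) flank the inserted yeast cassettes. No yeast replication origin or centromere is annotated, which suggests that the plasmid is meant to integrate into the genome, although the record does not say so.

The reporter unit places EGFP, derived from Aequorea victoria, under KpTc3.1, a synthetic doxycycline-regulatable promoter. The feature table detects this promoter as a fragment matching tet operator repeats from a Tet-responsive promoter, followed by a fragment of the Komagataella phaffii (Pichia pastoris) AOX1 promoter. That pattern is consistent with a hybrid in which tetO sites are fused to a yeast core promoter. Transcription ends at the AOX1 terminator. No Tet transactivator or repressor is annotated on the plasmid, so the regulator is presumably supplied by the host strain or by another construct. Yeast selection relies on a hygromycin phosphotransferase (hph) gene driven by a TEF1 promoter fragment with a CYC1 terminator fragment. Upstream of the reporter lies a full-length ARG4 (argininosuccinate lyase) sequence annotated against S. cerevisiae, next to a short DED81 fragment. This region could serve as an auxotrophic marker or a homology region for integration, but its role is not stated. The promoter name and the AOX1 elements point to K. phaffii as the likely host, and the plasmid serves as a fluorescent readout for characterising strong inducible synthetic yeast promoters.
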