Addgene plasmid #228339: pMT2080
Purpose: Doxycycline-regulatable EGFP expression
Depositing lab: Jun Ishii. Depositing organization: Kobe University. Publication: Designing strong inducible synthetic promoters in yeasts. Tominaga M, Shima Y, Nozaki K, Ito Y, Someda M, Shoya Y, Hashii N, Obata C, Matsumoto-Kitano M, Suematsu K, Matsukawa T, Hosoya K, Hashiba N, Kondo A, Ishii J. Nat Commun. 2024 Dec 19;15(1):10653. doi: 10.1038/s41467-024-54865-z. PubMed 39702268.
Backbone
  Vector backbone: pUC19
  Vector type: Yeast Expression, Synthetic Biology
  Selectable markers: Hygromycin
Growth in bacteria
  Bacterial resistance: Ampicillin, 100 μg/mL
  Growth temperature: 37°C
  Growth strain: DH5alpha
  Copy number: High Copy
Gene/Insert
  Gene/Insert name: EGFP
  Species: Synthetic; Aequorea victoria
  Promoter: Doxycycline regulatable synthetic promoter (KpTc3.1)
  Cloning method: Ligation Independent Cloning
Terms and licenses: Academic/Nonprofit Terms; Industry Terms: Not Available to Industry
How to cite: pMT2080 was a gift from Jun Ishii (Addgene plasmid # 228339 ; http://n2t.net/addgene:228339 ; RRID:Addgene_228339)
